Addgene plasmid #242798: pAAV-BD-hSynTet-TRE-DIO-mNeonGreen-TY1
Purpose: Bidirectional AAV transfer plasmid expressing hSyn-tTA and TRE-FLEX-mNeonGreen-TY1 in the other direction.
Depositing lab: Andrew Payne. Depositing organization: E11 Bio, Convergent Research.
Backbone
  Vector backbone: pAAV-CAG-GFP (Addgene Plasmid 37825)
  Backbone manufacturer: Edward Boyden
  Vector type: AAV
Growth in bacteria
  Bacterial resistance: Ampicillin, 100 μg/mL
  Growth temperature: 30°C
  Growth strain: NEB Stable
  Copy number: High Copy
Gene/Insert 1
  Gene/Insert name: mNeonGreen
  Species: Synthetic
  Promoter: TRE
  Tag / fusion protein: TY1 (C terminal on insert)
  Cloning method: Gibson Cloning
  Sequencing primers: 5′ n/a
Gene/Insert 2
  Gene/Insert name: tTA-Advanced
  Species: Synthetic
  Promoter: hSyn
  Cloning method: Gibson Cloning
  Sequencing primers: 5′ n/a
Terms and licenses: Academic/Nonprofit Terms; Industry Terms: Not Available to Industry
Depositor comments: Please visit https://doi.org/10.1101/2025.09.26.678648 for bioRxiv preprint.
How to cite: pAAV-BD-hSynTet-TRE-DIO-mNeonGreen-TY1 was a gift from Andrew Payne (Addgene plasmid # 242798 ; http://n2t.net/addgene:242798 ; RRID:Addgene_242798)
