[The description below was written by a language model from this plasmid's Addgene catalogue record and pLannotate feature annotations shown in this document.]
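Description:
pAAV-BD-hSynTet-TRE-DIO-mNeonGreen-TY1 is a 6.9 kb AAV transfer plasmid built on the pAAV-CAG-GFP backbone and carrying a bidirectional, two-gene expression cassette between AAV2 inverted terminal repeats. It is maintained in E. coli through a high-copy ColE1/pUC-type origin with ampicillin selection (β-lactamase), and the backbone also contains an f1 phage origin. One ITR is annotated intact, while the other is detected only as short fragments in the sequenced record.

The payload consists of two divergent transcription units arranged back to back. On the minus strand, the neuron-specific human synapsin I promoter drives the tetracycline transactivator tTA-Advanced, ending at an SV40 poly(A) signal. The automated annotation labels this coding region as an rtTA3 fragment with a VP16-derived minimal activation domain, reflecting sequence similarity among Tet transactivators; the catalogue entry identifies it as tTA. On the plus strand, a Tet-responsive promoter (an array of tet operator repeats with a minimal promoter) drives a Cre-dependent DIO/FLEX cassette. In this cassette, mNeonGreen with a C-terminal TY1 epitope tag sits in inverted orientation, flanked by oppositely oriented lox2272 and loxP pairs, and is followed by WPRE and the hGH poly(A) signal. The TY1 tag is not separately annotated in the feature table.

Cre recombination flips and locks the reporter into the sense orientation, after which neuron-produced tTA activates the TRE. Reporter expression should therefore require both a neuronal identity and Cre, with transactivator-based amplification and the usual expectation that tTA activity is suppressible by doxycycline. The construct is suited to packaging into recombinant AAV for strong labelling of Cre-defined neurons, detectable by fluorescence or by the epitope tag.
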