Features (pLannotate 1.2.2; 35 found; start..end, strand, type, name):
    496..525     +  misc_feature   MCS (fragment): pBluescript multiple cloning site
    526..905     -  promoter       hSyn promoter (fragment): human synapsin I promoter; confers neuron-specific expression (Kügler et al., 2003)
    947..967     +  promoter       tight TRE promoter (fragment): Tet-responsive promoter PTight, consisting of seven tet operator sequences followed by the minimal CMV promoter
    984..1004    +  promoter       tight TRE promoter (fragment): Tet-responsive promoter PTight, consisting of seven tet operator sequences followed by the minimal CMV promoter
   1021..1041    +  promoter       tight TRE promoter (fragment): Tet-responsive promoter PTight, consisting of seven tet operator sequences followed by the minimal CMV promoter
   1058..1078    +  promoter       tight TRE promoter (fragment): Tet-responsive promoter PTight, consisting of seven tet operator sequences followed by the minimal CMV promoter
   1095..1115    +  promoter       tight TRE promoter (fragment): Tet-responsive promoter PTight, consisting of seven tet operator sequences followed by the minimal CMV promoter
   1132..1152    +  promoter       tight TRE promoter (fragment): Tet-responsive promoter PTight, consisting of seven tet operator sequences followed by the minimal CMV promoter
   1169..1189    +  promoter       tight TRE promoter (fragment): Tet-responsive promoter PTight, consisting of seven tet operator sequences followed by the minimal CMV promoter
   1206..1226    +  promoter       tight TRE promoter (fragment): Tet-responsive promoter PTight, consisting of seven tet operator sequences followed by the minimal CMV promoter
   1234..1279    +  promoter       TRE3GV promoter (fragment): 3rd-generation Tet-responsive promoter that can be activated by binding of Tet-On® 3G, optimized for retroviral and lentiviral vectors
   1346..1363    +  misc_feature   MCS (fragment): pUC18/19 multiple cloning site
   1370..1403    +  protein_bind   lox2272: Cre-mediated recombination occurs in the 8-bp core sequence (GGATACTT). lox2272 sites are compatible with each other, but incompatible with loxP or loxN sites (Lee and Saito, 1988). Cre recombinase
   1404..1453    -  intron         β-globin intron (fragment): internally truncated intron from human β-globin
   1454..1487    +  protein_bind   loxP: Cre-mediated recombination occurs in the 8-bp core sequence (GCATACAT). Cre recombinase
   1633..2334    -  CDS            mNeonGreen: mNeonGreen is a basic (constitutively fluorescent) green/yellow fluorescent protein published in 2013, derived from Branchiostoma lanceolatum. It is reported to be a very rapidly-maturing monomer with moderate acid sensitivity.
   2347..2380    -  protein_bind   lox2272: Cre-mediated recombination occurs in the 8-bp core sequence (GGATACTT). lox2272 sites are compatible with each other, but incompatible with loxP or loxN sites (Lee and Saito, 1988). Cre recombinase
   2381..2430    -  intron         β-globin intron (fragment): internally truncated intron from human β-globin
   2431..2464    -  protein_bind   loxP: Cre-mediated recombination occurs in the 8-bp core sequence (GCATACAT). Cre recombinase
   2465..2489    +  misc_feature   MCS (fragment): pBluescript multiple cloning site
   2489..3077    +  misc_feature   WPRE: woodchuck hepatitis virus posttranscriptional regulatory element
   3109..3585    +  polyA_signal   hGH poly(A) signal: human growth hormone polyadenylation signal
   3625..3765    +  repeat_region  AAV2 ITR: inverted terminal repeat of adeno-associated virus serotype 2 inverted
   3770..3821    -  misc_feature   bom (fragment): basis of mobility region from pBR322
   3840..4295    +  rep_origin     f1 ori (sequence partly withheld): f1 bacteriophage origin of replication; arrow indicates direction of (+) strand synthesis
   4296..4345    -  misc_feature   bom (fragment): basis of mobility region from pBR322
   4447..4482    -  CDS            rop (fragment): Rop protein, which maintains plasmids at low copy number; rop
   4577..4681    +  promoter       AmpR promoter: bla
   4682..5542    +  CDS            AmpR: β-lactamase; bla; confers resistance to ampicillin, carbenicillin, and related antibiotics
   5713..6301    +  rep_origin     ori: high-copy-number ColE1/pMB1/pBR322/pUC origin of replication
   6374..6401    +  repeat_region  AAV2 ITR (fragment): inverted terminal repeat of adeno-associated virus serotype 2 inverted
   6430..6457    +  repeat_region  AAV2 ITR (fragment): inverted terminal repeat of adeno-associated virus serotype 2 inverted
   6502..6623    +  polyA_signal   SV40 poly(A) signal: SV40 polyadenylation signal
   6656..6766    -  CDS            VP48: 3 tandem repeats of the minimal activation domain of herpes simplex virus VP16 (Cheng et al., 2013)
   6696..492     -  CDS            rtTA3 (fragment) (across the origin): reverse tetracycline transactivator 3 activates expression from Tet-responsive promoters in the presence of doxycycline
>Addgene plasmid #242798 | pAAV-BD-hSynTet-TRE-DIO-mNeonGreen-TY1 | addgene full sequence | sequence record 486961 | Addgene NGS Result
ATCGGTGGTAGGTGTCTCTCTTTCCTCTTTTGCTACTTGATGCTCCTGATCCTCCAATACGCAGCCCAGT
GTAAAGTGGCCCACGGCGGACAGAGCGTACAGTGCGTTCTCCAGGGAGAAGCCTTGCTGACACAGGAACG
CGAGCTGATTTTCCAGGGTTTCGTACTGTTTCTCTGTTGGGCGGGTGCCGAGATGCACTTTAGCCCCGTC
GCGATGTGAGAGGAGAGCACAGCGGAATGACTTGGCGTTGTTCCGCAGAAAGTCTTGCCATGACTCGCCT
TCCAGGGGGCAGAAGTGGGTATGATGCCTGTCCAGCATCTCGATTGCCAGGGCATCGAGCAGGGCCCGCT
TGTTCTTCACGTGCCAGTACAGGGTAGGCTGCTCAACTCCCAGCTTTTGAGCGAGTTTCCTTGTCGTCAG
GCCTTCGATACCGACTTCATTGAGTAATTCCAGAGCAGAGTTTATGACTTTGCTCTTGTCCAGTCTAGAC
ATGGTGAATTCGATATCAAGCTTATCGATACCGTCCGCCGCAGCGCAGATGGTCGCGCCCGTGCCCCCCT
ATCTCGCGCCTCGCGTGGTGCGGTCCGGCTGGGCCGGCGGCGGCGCGGACGCGACCAAGGTGGCCGGGAA
GGGGAGTTTGCGGGGGACCGGCGAGTGACGTCAGCGCGCCTTCAGTGCTGAGGCGGCGGTGGCGCGCGCC
GCCAGGCGGGGGCGAAGGCACTGTCCGCGGTGCTGAAGCTGGCAGTGCGCACGCGCCTCGCCGCATCCTG
TTTCCCCTCCCCCTCTCTGATAGGGGATGCGCAATTTGGGGAATGGGGGTTGGGTGCTTGTCCAGTGGGT
CGGGGTCGGTCGTCAGGTAGGCACCCCCACCCCGCCTCATCCTGGTCCTAAAACCCACTTGCACTCATAC
GCAGGGCCCTCTGCAGTATCAAGTGCCACCTGACGTCTCCCTATCAGTGATAGAGAAGTCGACACGTCTC
GAGCTCCCTATCAGTGATAGAGAAGGTACGTCTAGAACGTCTCCCTATCAGTGATAGAGAAGTCGACACG
TCTCGAGCTCCCTATCAGTGATAGAGAAGGTACGTCTAGAACGTCTCCCTATCAGTGATAGAGAAGTCGA
CACGTCTCGAGCTCCCTATCAGTGATAGAGAAGGTACGTCTAGAACGTCTCCCTATCAGTGATAGAGAAG
TCGACACGTCTCGAGCTCCCTATCAGTGATAGAGAAGCTACCCCCTATATAAGCAGAGCTCGTTTAGTGA
ACCGTCAGATCGCCTGGAGACGCCATCCACGCTGTTTTGACCTCCATAGAAGACACCGGGACCGATCCAG
CCTGGATCCGGTACCGGATCCTCTAGAGTCGACTCCGGAATAACTTCGTATAGGATACTTTATACGAAGT
TATGCAGAATGGTAGCTGGATTGTAGCTGCTATTAGCAATATGAAACCTCTTAATAACTTCGTATAGCAT
ACATTATACGAAGTTATGGCGCGCCTCACTTGTCCAAGGAATTCTTACTTTGATTATCGATAAGCTTGAC
CTGGCTGGTTTAGCAACAGAACTAATCGCACCAGTCCTACTGAAGAATTCTTAGTCCAGAGGGTCCTGGT
TGGTGTGCACCTCGCTGCCGCCCAGCTCGTCCATGCCCATCACATCGGTAAAGGCCTTTTGCCACTCCTT
GAAGTTGAGCTCGGTCTTGGAGTGCTTGAGCTCCGTCTTACGGAACACGTACATCGGCTGGTTCTTCAGA
TAGTTAGCCGCCATTGGCTTGGCAAAGGTGTAGGTGGTCCGCGCAGTGCTCCGGTAGCGCTTGCCATTTC
CAGTGGTGTAACTCCACTTAAAGGTACTGATGATGGTTTTGTCGTTGGGGTAAGTCTTCTTCGACCTGCA
CCAGTCCGCAGCGGTCAGCGAGTTGGTCATCACAGGACCGTCAGCAGGGAAACCAGTCCCCTTCACCTGG
GCCTCTCCTTTGATGTGGCTTCCCTCGTAGGTGTAGCGGTAGTTAACAGTAAGGGAGGCACCATCTTCAA
ACTGCATTGTGCGATGGACTTGGTATCCGGAGCCATCTACCATGGCGGCCTGGAAAGGCGACATCCCGTC
AGGGTAGGGCAGGTACTGATGGAAGCCATACCCGATATGAGGGACCAGAATCCAGGGGGAGAACTGGAGG
TCACCCTTGGTGGACTTCAGGTTTAACTCCTCATAACCATCATTTGGATTGCCGGTGCCCTGACCCACCA
TGTCAAAGTCCACACCGTTGATGGAGCCAAAGATGTGTAACTCATGTGTCGCTGGGAGAGAGGCCATGTT
ATCCTCCTCGCCCTTGCTCACCATGGTGGCGCTAGCATAACTTCGTATAAAGTATCCTATACGAAGTTAT
TTGCCTTAACCCAGAAATTATCACTGTTATTCTTTAGAATGGTGCAAAGAATAACTTCGTATAATGTATG
CTATACGAAGTTATGAATTCGATATCAAGCTTATCGATAATCAACCTCTGGATTACAAAATTTGTGAAAG
ATTGACTGGTATTCTTAACTATGTTGCTCCTTTTACGCTATGTGGATACGCTGCTTTAATGCCTTTGTAT
CATGCTATTGCTTCCCGTATGGCTTTCATTTTCTCCTCCTTGTATAAATCCTGGTTGCTGTCTCTTTATG
AGGAGTTGTGGCCCGTTGTCAGGCAACGTGGCGTGGTGTGCACTGTGTTTGCTGACGCAACCCCCACTGG
TTGGGGCATTGCCACCACCTGTCAGCTCCTTTCCGGGACTTTCGCTTTCCCCCTCCCTATTGCCACGGCG
GAACTCATCGCCGCCTGCCTTGCCCGCTGCTGGACAGGGGCTCGGCTGTTGGGCACTGACAATTCCGTGG
TGTTGTCGGGGAAATCATCGTCCTTTCCTTGGCTGCTCGCCTATGTTGCCACCTGGATTCTGCGCGGGAC
GTCCTTCTGCTACGTCCCTTCGGCCCTCAATCCAGCGGACCTTCCTTCCCGCGGCCTGCTGCCGGCTCTG
CGGCCTCTTCCGCGTCTTCGCCTTCGCCCTCAGACGAGTCGGATCTCCCTTTGGGCCGCCTCCCCGCATC
GATACCGAGCGCTGCTCGAGAGATCTACGGGTGGCATCCCTGTGACCCCTCCCCAGTGCCTCTCCTGGCC
CTGGAAGTTGCCACTCCAGTGCCCACCAGCCTTGTCCTAATAAAATTAAGTTGCATCATTTTGTCTGACT
AGGTGTCCTTCTATAATATTATGGGGTGGAGGGGGGTGGTATGGAGCAAGGGGCAAGTTGGGAAGACAAC
CTGTAGGGCCTGCGGGGTCTATTGGGAACCAAGCTGGAGTGCAGTGGCACAATCTTGGCTCACTGCAATC
TCCGCCTCCTGGGTTCAAGCGATTCTCCTGCCTCAGCCTCCCGAGTTGTTGGGATTCCAGGCATGCATGA
CCAGGCTCAGCTAATTTTTGTTTTTTTGGTAGAGACGGGGTTTCACCATATTGGCCAGGCTGGTCTCCAA
CTCCTAATCTCAGGTGATCTACCCACCTTGGCCTCCCAAATTGCTGGGATTACAGGCGTGAACCACTGCT
CCCTTCCCTGTCCTTCTGATTTTGTAGGTAACCACGTGCGGACCGAGCGGCCGCAGGAACCCCTAGTGAT
GGAGTTGGCCACTCCCTCTCTGCGCGCTCGCTCGCTCACTGAGGCCGGGCGACCAAAGGTCGCCCGACGC
CCGGGCTTTGCCCGGGCGGCCTCAGTGAGCGAGCGAGCGCGCAGCTGCCTGCAGGGGCGCCTGATGCGGT
ATTTTCTCCTTACGCATCTGTGCGGTATTTCACACCGCATA
[95 nt withheld, positions 3822-3916]
T
[46 nt withheld, positions 3918-3963]
C
[141 nt withheld, positions 3965-4105]
CCTTTGACGTTGGAGTCCACGTTCTTT
[37 nt withheld, positions 4133-4169]
ACTCTATCTCGGGCTATTCTTTTGATTTATAAGGGATTTTGCCGATTTCGGTCTATTGGTTAAAAAATGA
GCTGATTTAACAAAAATTTAACGCGAATTTTAACAAAATATTAACGTTTACAATTTTATGGTGCACTCTC
AGTACAATCTGCTCTGATGCCGCATAGTTAAGCCAGCCCCGACACCCGCCAACACCCGCTGACGCGCCCT
GACGGGCTTGTCTGCTCCCGGCATCCGCTTACAGACAAGCTGTGACCGTCTCCGGGAGCTGCATGTGTCA
GAGGTTTTCACCGTCATCACCGAAACGCGCGAGACGAAAGGGCCTCGTGATACGCCTATTTTTATAGGTT
AATGTCATGATAATAATGGTTTCTTAGACGTCAGGTGGCACTTTTCGGGGAAATGTGCGCGGAACCCCTA
TTTGTTTATTTTTCTAAATACATTCAAATATGTATCCGCTCATGAGACAATAACCCTGATAAATGCTTCA
ATAATATTGAAAAAGGAAGAGTATGAGTATTCAACATTTCCGTGTCGCCCTTATTCCCTTTTTTGCGGCA
TTTTGCCTTCCTGTTTTTGCTCACCCAGAAACGCTGGTGAAAGTAAAAGATGCTGAAGATCAGTTGGGTG
CACGAGTGGGTTACATCGAACTGGATCTCAACAGCGGTAAGATCCTTGAGAGTTTTCGCCCCGAAGAACG
TTTTCCAATGATGAGCACTTTTAAAGTTCTGCTATGTGGCGCGGTATTATCCCGTATTGACGCCGGGCAA
GAGCAACTCGGTCGCCGCATACACTATTCTCAGAATGACTTGGTTGAGTACTCACCAGTCACAGAAAAGC
ATCTTACGGATGGCATGACAGTAAGAGAATTATGCAGTGCTGCCATAACCATGAGTGATAACACTGCGGC
CAACTTACTTCTGACAACGATCGGAGGACCGAAGGAGCTAACCGCTTTTTTGCACAACATGGGGGATCAT
GTAACTCGCCTTGATCGTTGGGAACCGGAGCTGAATGAAGCCATACCAAACGACGAGCGTGACACCACGA
TGCCTGTAGCAATGGCAACAACGTTGCGCAAACTATTAACTGGCGAACTACTTACTCTAGCTTCCCGGCA
ACAATTAATAGACTGGATGGAGGCGGATAAAGTTGCAGGACCACTTCTGCGCTCGGCCCTTCCGGCTGGC
TGGTTTATTGCTGATAAATCTGGAGCCGGTGAGCGTGGGTCTCGCGGTATCATTGCAGCACTGGGGCCAG
ATGGTAAGCCCTCCCGTATCGTAGTTATCTACACGACGGGGAGTCAGGCAACTATGGATGAACGAAATAG
ACAGATCGCTGAGATAGGTGCCTCACTGATTAAGCATTGGTAACTGTCAGACCAAGTTTACTCATATATA
CTTTAGATTGATTTAAAACTTCATTTTTAATTTAAAAGGATCTAGGTGAAGATCCTTTTTGATAATCTCA
TGACCAAAATCCCTTAACGTGAGTTTTCGTTCCACTGAGCGTCAGACCCCGTAGAAAAGATCAAAGGATC
TTCTTGAGATCCTTTTTTTCTGCGCGTAATCTGCTGCTTGCAAACAAAAAAACCACCGCTACCAGCGGTG
GTTTGTTTGCCGGATCAAGAGCTACCAACTCTTTTTCCGAAGGTAACTGGCTTCAGCAGAGCGCAGATAC
CAAATACTGTTCTTCTAGTGTAGCCGTAGTTAGGCCACCACTTCAAGAACTCTGTAGCACCGCCTACATA
CCTCGCTCTGCTAATCCTGTTACCAGTGGCTGCTGCCAGTGGCGATAAGTCGTGTCTTACCGGGTTGGAC
TCAAGACGATAGTTACCGGATAAGGCGCAGCGGTCGGGCTGAACGGGGGGTTCGTGCACACAGCCCAGCT
TGGAGCGAACGACCTACACCGAACTGAGATACCTACAGCGTGAGCTATGAGAAAGCGCCACGCTTCCCGA
AGGGAGAAAGGCGGACAGGTATCCGGTAAGCGGCAGGGTCGGAACAGGAGAGCGCACGAGGGAGCTTCCA
GGGGGAAACGCCTGGTATCTTTATAGTCCTGTCGGGTTTCGCCACCTCTGACTTGAGCGTCGATTTTTGT
GATGCTCGTCAGGGGGGCGGAGCCTATGGAAAAACGCCAGCAACGCGGCCTTTTTACGGTTCCTGGCCTT
TTGCTGGCCTTTTGCTCACATGTCCTGCAGGCAGCTGCGCGCTCGCTCGCTCACTGAGGCCGCCCGGGCG
TCGGGCGACCTTTGGTCGCCCGGCCTCAGTGAGCGAGCGAGCGCGCAGAGAGGGAGTGGCCAACTCCATC
ACTAGGGGTTCCTGCGGCCGCAAACTTGTTTATTGCAGCTTATAATGGTTACAAATAAAGCAATAGCATC
ACAAATTTCACAAATAAAGCATTTTTTTCACTGCATTCTAGTTGTGGTTTGTCCAAACTCATCAATGTAT
CTTATCATGTCTGAGATCCTTACTTAGTTACCCGGGGAGCATGTCAAGGTCAAAATCGTCAAGAGCGTCA
GCAGGCAGCATATCAAGGTCAAAGTCGTCAAGGGCATCGGCTGGGAGCATGTCTAAGTCAAAATCGTCAA
GGGCGTCGGCCGGCCCGCCGCTTTCGCACTTTAGCTGTTTCTCCAGGCCACATATGATTAGTTCCAGGCC
GAAAAGGAAGGCAGGTTCGGCTCCCTGATGGTCGAACAGCTCAATTGCTTGTCTCAGAAGTGGGGGCATA
GA
